>Addgene plasmid #8977 | pcDNA3-HA-ERK2 Y261A | addgene partial sequence | sequence record 17509 | 8977 with BGH-rev
CTATAGAATAGGGCCCTCTAGATGCATGCTCGAGCGGCCGCCAGTGTGATGGATATCTGCAGAATTCCAG
CACACTGGCGGCCGTTACTAGTGGATCCTCTAGAGTCGCGGCCGCTTGTTAAGATCTGTATCCTGGCTGG
AATCGAGCAGTCTCTTCAAAAATGAGTTCTTTGAGCTTCTCCTTAGGTAAGTCGTCCAGCTCCATGTCAA
ACTTGAATGGTGCTTCAGCAATGGGCTCATCACTTGGGTCATAATACTGCTCCAGGTACGGGTGGGCCAG
AGCCTGTTCAACTTCAATCCTCTTGTGAGGGTTAAATGTCAACATTTTATCCAGTAAATCCAGAGCTTTG
GAGTCAGCGTTTGGGAACAATCTGTTCCACGGCACCTTATTTTTGTGCGGGAGAGAAAGCAAAGCGTTTC
TAGCTTTTAAATTTATTATACAATTCAGATCTTCCTGTGATGGAGATCCAAGAATACCCAGGATGTGATT
CAGCTGGTCAAGGTAATGCTTTCCTGGGAAGATAGGCCTGTTGGATAGCATCTCTGCCAGGATGCAGCCC
ACAGACCAAATATCAATGGACTTGGTATAACCCTTGGAATTCAACATAATTTCTGGAGCTCTGTACCAAC
GCGTGGCTACATACTCTGTCAAGAACCCTGTATGATCATGGTCTGGATCTGCAACACGGGCAAGGCCAAA
GTCACAGATCTTGAGATCACAAGTGGTGTTCAGCAGGAGGTTGGAAGGCTTGAGGTCACGGTGCAGAACA
TTAGCTGAATGTATATACTTTAATCCTCTCAGGATCTGATAAAGAAAATAGCAGATATGATCATTGCTGA
GGTGCTGTGTCTTCAAGAGCTTGTAAAGATCTGTCTCCATGAGGTCCTGTACTATATATACATCTTTCAT
CTGCTCAATGGTTGGTGCCC
