>Addgene plasmid #8977 | pcDNA3-HA-ERK2 Y261A | addgene partial sequence | sequence record 17510 | 8977 with CMV-F
GCTTAGCGACTCTCTGGCTACTGAGAACCCACTGCTTACTGGCTTATCGAAATTAATACGACTCACTATA
GGGAGACCCAAGCTTGGTACCACGCGTCATATGGCTTACCCATACGATGTTCCAGATTACGCTAGCATGG
CGGCGGCGGCGGCGGGCCCGGAGATGGTCCGCGGGCAGGTGTTCGACGTGGGGCCGCGCTACACTAATCT
CTCGTACATCGGAGAAGGCGCCTACGGCATGGTTTGTTCTGCTTATGATAATCTCAACAAAGTTCGAGTT
GCTATCAAGAAAATCAGTCCTTTTGAGCACCAGACCTACTGTCAGAGAACCCTGAGAGAGATAAAAATCC
TACTGCGCTTCAGACATGAGAACATCATCGGCATCAATGACATCATCCGGGCACCAACCATTGAGCAGAT
GAAAGATGTATATATAGTACAGGACCTCATGGAGACAGATCTTTACAAGCTCTTGAAGACACAGCACCTC
AGCAATGATCATATCTGCTATTTTCTTTATCAGATCCTGAGAGGATTAAAGTATATACATTCAGCTAATG
TTCTGCACCGTGACCTCAAGCCTTCCAACCTCCTGCTGAACACCACTTGTGATCTCAAGATCTGTGACTT
TGGCCTTGCCCGTGTTGCAGATCCAGACCATGATCATACAGGGTTCTTGACAGAGTATGTAGCCACGCGT
TGGTACAGAGCTCCAGAAATTATGTTGAATTCCAAGGGTTATACCAAGTCCATTGATATTTGGTCTGTGG
GCTGCATCCTGGCAGAGATGCTATCCAACAGGCCTATCTTCCCAGGAAAGCATTACCTTGACCAGCTGAA
TCACATCCTGGGTATTCTTGGATCTCCATCACAGGAAGATCTGAATTGT
