>Addgene plasmid #8977 | pcDNA3-HA-ERK2 Y261A | addgene partial sequence | sequence record 17511 | 8977 with T7
ACGATGTTCCAGATTACGCTAGCATGGCGGCGGCGGCGGCGGGCCCGGAGATGGTCCGCGGGCAGGTGTT
CGACGTGGGGCCGCGCTACACTAATCTCTCGTACATCGGAGAAGGCGCCTACGGCATGGTTTGTTCTGCT
TATGATAATCTCAACAAAGTTCGAGTTGCTATCAAGAAAATCAGTCCTTTTGAGCACCAGACCTACTGTC
AGAGAACCCTGAGAGAGATAAAAATCCTACTGCGCTTCAGACATGAGAACATCATCGGCATCAATGACAT
CATCCGGGCACCAACCATTGAGCAGATGAAAGATGTATATATAGTACAGGACCTCATGGAGACAGATCTT
TACAAGCTCTTGAAGACACAGCACCTCAGCAATGATCATATCTGCTATTTTCTTTATCAGATCCTGAGAG
GATTAAAGTATATACATTCAGCTAATGTTCTGCACCGTGACCTCAAGCCTTCCAACCTCCTGCTGAACAC
CACTTGTGATCTCAAGATCTGTGACTTTGGCCTTGCCCGTGTTGCAGATCCAGACCATGATCATACAGGG
TTCTTGACAGAGTATGTAGCCACGCGTTGGTACAGAGCTCCAGAAATTATGTTGAATTCCAAGGGTTATA
CCAAGTCCATTGATATTTGGTCTGTGGGCTGCATCCTGNCAGAGATGCTATCCAACAGGCCTATCTTCCC
AGGAAAGCATTACCTTGACCAGCTGAATCACATCCTGGGTATTCTT
