[The description below was written by a language model from this plasmid's Addgene catalogue record.]
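Description:
pcDNA3-HA-ERK2 Y261A is a mammalian expression plasmid built on a pcDNA3.1-type backbone of about 5.4 kb. It is maintained in E. coli as a high-copy plasmid under ampicillin selection, and it carries a neomycin resistance marker that allows G418 selection of transfected mammalian cells. No feature table accompanies the record, so the promoter and other regulatory elements are not explicitly listed. Vectors of the pcDNA3 family normally drive the insert from the CMV immediate-early promoter, with a T7 promoter just upstream of the cloning site. The use of a T7 primer for 5′ sequencing is consistent with that layout.

The insert is an approximately 1.2 kb coding sequence for rat ERK2 (Mapk1, also known as p42 MAPK), cloned between KpnI and BamHI sites that were both preserved. An HA epitope tag is fused to the N terminus, so the exogenous kinase can be detected or immunoprecipitated separately from endogenous ERK. The protein carries a Y261A substitution, which the depositor describes as a DEF-domain docking mutant. This means the change is intended to disrupt the surface of ERK2 that engages substrates and partners through DEF-type docking motifs. The associated study examined how spatially separate docking sites on ERK2 control distinct signaling events in vivo. The construct is therefore suited to transient or stable expression in mammalian cells, where it can be used to test which ERK2 interactions and downstream outputs depend on DEF-motif docking, typically by comparison with wild-type ERK2 or other docking-site mutants.
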