Addgene plasmid #8977: pcDNA3-HA-ERK2 Y261A
Depositing lab: John Blenis. Depositing organization: Harvard Medical School. Publication: Spatially separate docking sites on ERK2 regulate distinct signaling events in vivo. Dimitri CA, Dowdle W, MacKeigan JP, Blenis J, Murphy LO. Curr Biol. 2005 Jul 26. 15(14):1319-24. 10.1016/j.cub.2005.06.037 PubMed 16051177.
Backbone
  Vector backbone: pcDNA3.1
  Backbone size w/o insert (bp): 5400
  Vector type: Mammalian Expression
  Selectable markers: Neomycin (select with G418)
Growth in bacteria
  Bacterial resistance: Ampicillin, 100 μg/mL
  Growth temperature: 37°C
  Growth strain: DH5alpha
  Copy number: High Copy
Gene/Insert
  Gene/Insert name: ERK2
  Species: R. norvegicus (rat)
  Insert size (bp): 1200
  Mutation: Y261A
  Entrez Gene: Mapk1 (a.k.a. ERK-2, ERT1, Erk2, p42-MAPK)
  Tag / fusion protein: HA (N terminal on insert)
  Cloning method: Restriction Enzyme; 5′ cloning site KpnI (not destroyed); 3′ cloning site BamHI (not destroyed)
  Sequencing primers: 5′ T7
Terms and licenses: Academic/Nonprofit Terms; Industry Terms: Not Available to Industry
Depositor comments: DEF-domain docking mutant.
How to cite: pcDNA3-HA-ERK2 Y261A was a gift from John Blenis (Addgene plasmid # 8977 ; http://n2t.net/addgene:8977 ; RRID:Addgene_8977)
